>Addgene plasmid #208639 | pUC-T7-J1~398-Luc | addgene full sequence | sequence record 418341 | Addgene NGS Result
AATTCTAATACGACTCACTATAGACCTGCCCCTAATAGGGGCGACACTCCGCCATGAATCACTCCCCTGT
GAGGAACTACTGTCTTCACGCAGAAAGCGCCTAGCCATGGCGTTAGTATGAGTGTCGTACAGCCTCCAGG
CCCCCCCCTCCCGGGAGAGCCATAGTGGTCTGCGGAACCGGTGAGTACACCGGAATTGCCGGGAAGACTG
GGTCCTTTCTTGGATAAACCCACTCTATGCCCGGCCATTTGGGCGTGCCCCCGCAAGACTGCTAGCCGAG
TAGCGTTGGGTTGCGAAAGGCCTTGTGGTACTGCCTGATAGGGCGCTTGCGAGTGCCCCGGGAGGTCTCG
TAGACCGTGCACCATGAGCACAAATCCTAAACCTCAAAGAAAAACCAAAAGAAACACCAACCGTCGCCCA
ATGGAAGACGCCAAAAACATAAAGAAAGGCCCGGCGCCATTCTATCCGCTGGAAGATGGAACCGCTGGAG
AGCAACTGCATAAGGCTATGAAGAGATACGCCCTGGTTCCTGGAACAATTGCTTTTACAGATGCACATAT
CGAGGTGGACATCACTTACGCTGAGTACTTCGAAATGTCCGTTCGGTTGGCAGAAGCTATGAAACGATAT
GGGCTGAATACAAATCACAGAATCGTCGTATGCAGTGAAAACTCTCTTCAATTCTTTATGCCGGTGTTGG
GCGCGTTATTTATCGGAGTTGCAGTTGCGCCCGCGAACGACATTTATAATGAACGTGAATTGCTCAACAG
TATGGGCATTTCGCAGCCTACCGTGGTGTTCGTTTCCAAAAAGGGGTTGCAAAAAATTTTGAACGTGCAA
AAAAAGCTCCCAATCATCCAAAAAATTATTATCATGGATTCTAAAACGGATTACCAGGGATTTCAGTCGA
TGTACACGTTCGTCACATCTCATCTACCTCCCGGTTTTAATGAATACGATTTTGTGCCAGAGTCCTTCGA
TAGGGACAAGACAATTGCACTGATCATGAACTCCTCTGGATCTACTGGTCTGCCTAAAGGTGTCGCTCTG
CCTCATAGAACTGCCTGCGTGAGATTCTCGCATGCCAGAGATCCTATTTTTGGCAATCAAATCATTCCGG
ATACTGCGATTTTAAGTGTTGTTCCATTCCATCACGGTTTTGGAATGTTTACTACACTCGGATATTTGAT
ATGTGGATTTCGAGTCGTCTTAATGTATAGATTTGAAGAAGAGCTGTTTCTGAGGAGCCTTCAGGATTAC
AAGATTCAAAGTGCGCTGCTGGTGCCAACCCTATTCTCCTTCTTCGCCAAAAGCACTCTGATTGACAAAT
ACGATTTATCTAATTTACACGAAATTGCTTCTGGTGGCGCTCCCCTCTCTAAGGAAGTCGGGGAAGCGGT
TGCCAAGAGGTTCCATCTGCCAGGTATCAGGCAAGGATATGGGCTCACTGAGACTACATCAGCTATTCTG
ATTACACCCGAGGGGGATGATAAACCGGGCGCGGTCGGTAAAGTTGTTCCATTTTTTGAAGCGAAGGTTG
TGGATCTGGATACCGGGAAAACGCTGGGCGTTAATCAAAGAGGCGAACTGTGTGTGAGAGGTCCTATGAT
TATGTCCGGTTATGTAAACAATCCGGAAGCGACCAACGCCTTGATTGACAAGGATGGATGGCTACATTCT
GGAGACATAGCTTACTGGGACGAAGACGAACACTTCTTCATCGTTGACCGCCTGAAGTCTCTGATTAAGT
ACAAAGGCTATCAGGTGGCTCCCGCTGAATTGGAATCCATCTTGCTCCAACACCCCAACATCTTCGACGC
AGGTGTCGCAGGTCTTCCCGACGATGACGCCGGTGAACTTCCCGCCGCCGTTGTTGTTTTGGAGCACGGA
AAGACGATGACGGAAAAAGAGATCGTGGATTACGTCGCCAGTCAAGTAACAACCGCGAAAAAGTTGCGCG
GAGGAGTTGTGTTTGTGGACGAAGTACCGAAAGGTCTTACCGGAAAACTCGACGCAAGAAAAATCAGAGA
GATCCTCATAAAGGCCAAGAAGGGCGGAAAGATCGCCGTGTAATTCTAGAGTCGACCTGCAGGCATGCAA
GCTTGGCGTAATCATGGTCATAGCTGTTTCCTGTGTGAAATTGTTATCCGCTCACAATTCCACACAACAT
ACGAGCCGGAAGCATAAAGTGTAAAGCCTGGGGTGCCTAATGAGTGAGCTAACTCACATTAATTGCGTTG
CGCTCACTGCCCGCTTTCCAGTCGGGAAACCTGTCGTGCCAGCTGCATTAATGAATCGGCCAACGCGCGG
GGAGAGGCGGTTTGCGTATTGGGCGCTCTTCCGCTTCCTCGCTCACTGACTCGCTGCGCTCGGTCGTTCG
GCTGCGGCGAGCGGTATCAGCTCACTCAAAGGCGGTAATACGGTTATCCACAGAATCAGGGGATAACGCA
GGAAAGAACATGTGAGCAAAAGGCCAGCAAAAGGCCAGGAACCGTAAAAAGGCCGCGTTGCTGGCGTTTT
TCCATAGGCTCCGCCCCCCTGACGAGCATCACAAAAATCGACGCTCAAGTCAGAGGTGGCGAAACCCGAC
AGGACTATAAAGATACCAGGCGTTTCCCCCTGGAAGCTCCCTCGTGCGCTCTCCTGTTCCGACCCTGCCG
CTTACCGGATACCTGTCCGCCTTTCTCCCTTCGGGAAGCGTGGCGCTTTCTCATAGCTCACGCTGTAGGT
ATCTCAGTTCGGTGTAGGTCGTTCGCTCCAAGCTGGGCTGTGTGCACGAACCCCCCGTTCAGCCCGACCG
CTGCGCCTTATCCGGTAACTATCGTCTTGAGTCCAACCCGGTAAGACACGACTTATCGCCACTGGCAGCA
GCCACTGGTAACAGGATTAGCAGAGCGAGGTATGTAGGCGGTGCTACAGAGTTCTTGAAGTGGTGGCCTA
ACTACGGCTACACTAGAAGAACAGTATTTGGTATCTGCGCTCTGCTGAAGCCAGTTACCTTCGGAAAAAG
AGTTGGTAGCTCTTGATCCGGCAAACAAACCACCGCTGGTAGCGGTGGTTTTTTTGTTTGCAAGCAGCAG
ATTACGCGCAGAAAAAAAGGATCTCAAGAAGATCCTTTGATCTTTTCTACGGGGTCTGACGCTCAGTGGA
ACGAAAACTCACGTTAAGGGATTTTGGTCATGAGATTATCAAAAAGGATCTTCACCTAGATCCTTTTAAA
TTAAAAATGAAGTTTTAAATCAATCTAAAGTATATATGAGTAAACTTGGTCTGACAGTTACCAATGCTTA
ATCAGTGAGGCACCTATCTCAGCGATCTGTCTATTTCGTTCATCCATAGTTGCCTGACTCCCCGTCGTGT
AGATAACTACGATACGGGAGGGCTTACCATCTGGCCCCAGTGCTGCAATGATACCGCGAGACCCACGCTC
ACCGGCTCCAGATTTATCAGCAATAAACCAGCCAGCCGGAAGGGCCGAGCGCAGAAGTGGTCCTGCAACT
TTATCCGCCTCCATCCAGTCTATTAATTGTTGCCGGGAAGCTAGAGTAAGTAGTTCGCCAGTTAATAGTT
TGCGCAACGTTGTTGCCATTGCTACAGGCATCGTGGTGTCACGCTCGTCGTTTGGTATGGCTTCATTCAG
CTCCGGTTCCCAACGATCAAGGCGAGTTACATGATCCCCCATGTTGTGCAAAAAAGCGGTTAGCTCCTTC
GGTCCTCCGATCGTTGTCAGAAGTAAGTTGGCCGCAGTGTTATCACTCATGGTTATGGCAGCACTGCATA
ATTCTCTTACTGTCATGCCATCCGTAAGATGCTTTTCTGTGACTGGTGAGTACTCAACCAAGTCATTCTG
AGAATAGTGTATGCGGCGACCGAGTTGCTCTTGCCCGGCGTCAATACGGGATAATACCGCGCCACATAGC
AGAACTTTAAAAGTGCTCATCATTGGAAAACGTTCTTCGGGGCGAAAACTCTCAAGGATCTTACCGCTGT
TGAGATCCAGTTCGATGTAACCCACTCGTGCACCCAACTGATCTTCAGCATCTTTTACTTTCACCAGCGT
TTCTGGGTGAGCAAAAACAGGAAGGCAAAATGCCGCAAAAAAGGGAATAAGGGCGACACGGAAATGTTGA
ATACTCATACTCTTCCTTTTTCAATATTATTGAAGCATTTATCAGGGTTATTGTCTCATGAGCGGATACA
TATTTGAATGTATTTAGAAAAATAAACAAATAGGGGTTCCGCGCACATTTCCCCGAAAAGTGCCACCTGA
CGTCTAAGAAACCATTATTATCATGACATTAACCTATAAAAATAGGCGTATCACGAGGCCCTTTCGTCTC
GCGCGTTTCGGTGATGACGGTGAAAACCTCTGACACATGCAGCTCCCGGAGACGGTCACAGCTTGTCTGT
AAGCGGATGCCGGGAGCAGACAAGCCCGTCAGGGCGCGTCAGCGGGTGTTGGCGGGTGTCGGGGCTGGCT
TAACTATGCGGCATCAGAGCAGATTGTACTGAGAGTGCACCATATGCGGTGTGAAATACCGCACAGATGC
GTAAGGAGAAAATACCGCATCAGGCGCCATTCGCCATTCAGGCTGCGCAACTGTTGGGAAGGGCGATCGG
TGCGGGCCTCTTCGCTATTACGCCAGCTGGCGAAAGGGGGATGTGCTGCAAGGCGATTAAGTTGGGTAAC
GCCAGGGTTTTCCCAGTCACGACGTTGTAAAACGACGGCCAGTG
Features (pLannotate 1.2.2; 14 found; start..end, strand, type, name):
      6..23      +  promoter       T7 promoter (fragment): promoter for bacteriophage T7 RNA polymerase
     86..344     +  ncRNA          IRES HCV: Accession: RF00061 - Hepatitis C virus internal ribosome entry site
    421..2073    +  CDS            luciferase: firefly luciferase; luc+; enhanced luc+ version of the luciferase gene
   2075..2104    +  misc_feature   MCS (fragment): pUC18/19 multiple cloning site
   2141..2157    -  protein_bind   lac operator: The lac repressor binds to the lac operator to inhibit transcription in E. coli. This inhibition can be relieved by adding lactose or isopropyl-β-D-thiogalactopyranoside (IPTG). lac repressor encoded by lacI
   2165..2195    -  promoter       lac promoter: promoter for the E. coli lac operon
   2210..2231    -  protein_bind   CAP binding site: CAP binding activates transcription in the presence of cAMP. E. coli catabolite activator protein
   2244..2336    -  CDS            lacI (fragment): lac repressor; lacI; The lac repressor binds to the lac operator to inhibit transcription in E. coli. This inhibition can be relieved by adding lactose or isopropyl-β-D-thiogalactopyranoside (IPTG).
   2519..3107    -  rep_origin     ori: high-copy-number ColE1/pMB1/pBR322/pUC origin of replication
   3278..4138    -  CDS            AmpR: β-lactamase; bla; confers resistance to ampicillin, carbenicillin, and related antibiotics
   4139..4243    -  promoter       AmpR promoter: bla
   4338..4373    +  CDS            rop (fragment): Rop protein, which maintains plasmids at low copy number; rop
   4475..4574    +  misc_feature   bom (fragment): basis of mobility region from pBR322
   4580..3       -  CDS            lacZα (fragment) (across the origin): LacZα fragment of β-galactosidase; lacZ fragment
