[The description below was written by a language model from this plasmid's Addgene catalogue record and pLannotate feature annotations shown in this document.]
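Description:
pUC-T7-J1~398-Luc is a 4.7 kb pUC19-based plasmid built as a template for in vitro transcription of a hepatitis C virus IRES-driven luciferase reporter RNA. It is propagated in E. coli as a high-copy plasmid through the ColE1/pUC origin and selected with ampicillin via the β-lactamase gene and its native promoter. Remnants of the pUC19 backbone are also annotated, including the lac promoter, operator and CAP site, part of the multiple cloning site, a split lacZα fragment, and short lacI, rop and bom fragments. These play no role in the construct's intended use.

The payload, assembled by Gibson cloning, begins with a bacteriophage T7 promoter placed directly upstream of nucleotides 1–398 of the HCV JFH1 genome. This segment covers the viral 5′UTR with its internal ribosome entry site (annotated over roughly 260 nt of the segment). Because it extends past the annotated IRES and is recorded as in frame with the reporter, it presumably also carries the start of the viral open reading frame. It is joined in frame to the firefly luciferase coding sequence (luc+) taken from pGL3-Basic, so translation initiated by the IRES should yield luciferase with a short viral N-terminal extension.

The depositor notes that the plasmid is linearised with XbaI, a site that presumably lies in the residual polylinker just after luciferase, to give a run-off template for T7 RNA polymerase. The resulting RNA allows cap-independent, HCV IRES-mediated translation to be measured by luciferase activity. The record does not specify particular downstream assays, and no eukaryotic promoter or polyadenylation signal is annotated.
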