Addgene plasmid #208639: pUC-T7-J1~398-Luc
Purpose: for in vitro transcription template preparation, insert T7 promoter, JFH1(AB047639)_1~398 and F-luc from pGL3-Basic, into pUC19
Depositing lab: Quanfu Ma. Depositing organization: Maternal and Child Health Hospital of Hubei Province.
Backbone
  Vector backbone: pUC19
  Vector type: Luciferase ; In vitro transcription template
Growth in bacteria
  Bacterial resistance: Ampicillin, 100 μg/mL
  Growth temperature: 37°C
  Growth strain: DH5alpha
  Copy number: High Copy
Gene/Insert
  Gene/Insert name: Hepatitis C virus (HCV) strain JFH1(AB047639) nt 1~398 (alt names: HCV-IRES; Internal Ribosome Entry Site; HCV-5'UTR)
  Species: Hepatitis C virus
  Mutation: nt 1~398, in frame with donstream F-Luc
  GenBank ID: AB047639
  Promoter: T7
  Tag / fusion protein: T7 promoter (N terminal on insert); Firefly Luciferase (F-Luc (C terminal on insert)
  Cloning method: Gibson Cloning
  Sequencing primers: 5′ M13-F; 3′ M13-R
Resource information
  A portion of this plasmid was derived from a plasmid made by: JFH1 is a generous gift from Prof. Wakita Takaji. F-luc was cloned from pGL3-Basic.
Terms and licenses: Academic/Nonprofit Terms; Industry Terms: Not Available to Industry
Depositor comments: For in vitro transcription, Linearize with XbaI
How to cite: pUC-T7-J1~398-Luc was a gift from Quanfu Ma (Addgene plasmid # 208639 ; http://n2t.net/addgene:208639 ; RRID:Addgene_208639)
